Addgene plasmid #115077: BRL1 B12_pECIA2
Purpose: Bait vector BRL1 B12_pECIA2 should be used with prey vector BRL1 B12_pECIA14.
Depositing lab: Youssef Belkhadir. Depositing organization: Gregor Mendel Institute of Molecular Plant Biology. Publication: An extracellular network of Arabidopsis leucine-rich repeat receptor kinases. Smakowska-Luzan E, Mott GA, Parys K, Stegmann M, Howton TC, Layeghifard M, Neuhold J, Lehner A, Kong J, Grunwald K, Weinberger N, Satbhai SB, Mayer D, Busch W, Madalinski M, Stolt-Bergner P, Provart NJ, Mukhtar MS, Zipfel C, Desveaux D, Guttman DS, Belkhadir Y. Nature. 2018 Jan 18;553(7688):342-346. doi: 10.1038/nature25184. Epub 2018 Jan 10. PubMed 29320478.
Backbone
  Vector backbone: pECIA2
  Backbone manufacturer: Chris Garcia (Addgene plasmid # 47032)
  Vector type: Insect Expression
Growth in bacteria
  Bacterial resistance: Ampicillin, 100 μg/mL
  Growth temperature: 37°C
  Growth strain: DH5alpha
  Copy number: High Copy
Gene/Insert
  Gene/Insert name: AT1G55610
  Species: A. thaliana (mustard weed)
  Promoter: Metallothionein (Copper-Inducible)
  Tag / fusion protein: Fc, V5 and hexahistidine tags (C terminal on backbone)
  Cloning method: Ligation Independent Cloning
Terms and licenses: Academic/Nonprofit Terms; Industry Terms: Not Available to Industry
Depositor comments: Plasmid for secreted expression in Drosophila cell culture by induction via CuSO4. Insert is an extracellular domain of indicated LRR-RK, C-terminally tagged with Fc, V5 and hexahistidine tags. Insert Protein Sequence: DFNETALLLAFKQNSVKSDPNNVLGNWKYESGRGSCSWRGVSCSDDGRIVGLDLRNSGLTGTLNLVNLTALPNLQNLYLQGNYFSSGGDSSGSDCYLQVLDLSSNSISDYSMVDYVFSKCSNLVSVNISNNKLVGKLGFAPSSLQSLTTVDLSYNILSDKIPESFISDFPASLKYLDLTHNNLSGDFSDLSFGICGNLTFFSLSQNNLSGDKFPITLPNCKFLETLNISRNNLAGKIPNGEYWGSFQNLKQLSLAHNRLSGEIPPELSLLCKTLVILDLSGNTFSGELPSQFTACVWLQNLNLGNNYLSGDFLNTVVSKITGITYLYVAYNNISGSVPISLTNCSNLRVLDLSSNGFTGNVPSGFCSLQSSPVLEKILIANNYLSGTVPMELGKCKSLKTIDLSFNELTGPIPKEIWMLPNLSDLVMWANNLTGTIPEGVCVKGGNLETLILNNNLLTGSIPESISRCTNMIWISLSSNRLTGKIPSGIGNLSKLAILQLGNNSLSGNVPRQLGNCKSLIWLDLNSNNLTGDLPGELASQAGLVMPGSVSGKQFAFVRNEGGTDCRGAGGLVEFEGIRAERLERLPMVHSCPATRIYSGMTMYTFSANGSMIYFDISYNAVSGFIPPGYGNMGYLQVLNLGHNRITGTIPDSFGGLKAIGVLDLSHNNLQGYLPGSLGSLSFLSDLDVSNNNLTGPIPFGGQLTTFPVSRYANNSGLCGVPLRPCGSAPRRPITSRIHAK
How to cite: BRL1 B12_pECIA2 was a gift from Youssef Belkhadir (Addgene plasmid # 115077 ; http://n2t.net/addgene:115077 ; RRID:Addgene_115077)
