[The description below was written by a language model from this plasmid's Addgene catalogue record and pLannotate feature annotations shown in this document.]
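Description:
BRL1 B12_pECIA2 is an insect-cell expression plasmid built on the pECIA2 backbone, designed to produce a secreted "bait" form of the extracellular domain of the Arabidopsis thaliana leucine-rich repeat receptor kinase BRL1 (locus AT1G55610). It is propagated in E. coli as a high-copy plasmid through a ColE1/pUC-type origin and selected with ampicillin via the β-lactamase gene. Fragments of lac regulatory elements, lacZα, rop and bom in the feature table are remnants of the pUC/pBR322-derived cloning backbone and play no role in expression.

The expression cassette is driven by the Drosophila metallothionein promoter, which is induced by copper sulfate in Drosophila cell culture. Downstream, a Drosophila BiP signal sequence directs the product into the secretory pathway and is fused in frame to the BRL1 ectodomain, inserted by ligation-independent cloning. The ectodomain continues into a human IgG1 heavy-chain constant (Fc) fragment, then a V5 epitope. The catalogue entry also lists a C-terminal hexahistidine tag, which is not separately annotated in the feature table. An SV40 polyadenylation signal follows the cassette. The Fc portion is commonly used for capture of a fusion protein on a solid support, and the V5 and His tags allow detection and purification.

The record states that this bait vector is meant to be paired with the corresponding prey vector, BRL1 B12_pECIA14. It comes from a collection used to map an extracellular interaction network among Arabidopsis LRR receptor kinases, in which secreted ectodomains are tested against one another for binding.
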