Features (pLannotate 1.2.2; 18 found; start..end, strand, type, name):
     23..449     +  promoter       MT promoter: Drosophila metallothionein promoter
    467..520     +  sig_peptide    BiP signal sequence: Drosophila BiP signal sequence
    521..2740    +  CDS            BRL1 (fragment): BRL1_ARATH - Experimental evidence at protein level: Swiss-Prot protein existence level 1. Receptor with a serine/threonine-protein kinase activity. Regulates, in response to brassinosteroid binding, a signaling cascade involved in plant development. Binds brassinolide. May be involved in cell growth and vascular differentiation. From Arabidopsis thaliana (Mouse-ear cress).
   2633..3451    +  CDS            IGHG1 (fragment): IGHG1_HUMAN - Experimental evidence at protein level: Swiss-Prot protein existence level 1. Constant region of immunoglobulin heavy chains. Immunoglobulins, also known as antibodies, are membrane-bound or secreted glycoproteins produced by B lymphocytes. In the recognition phase of humoral immunity, the membrane-bound immunoglobulins serve as receptors which, upon binding of a specific antigen, trigger the clonal expansion and differentiation of B lymphocytes into immunoglobulins- secreting plasma cells. Secreted immunoglobulins mediate the effector phase of humoral immunity, which results in
   3470..3511    +  CDS            V5 tag: epitope tag from simian virus 5
   3611..3745    -  polyA_signal   SV40 poly(A) signal: SV40 polyadenylation signal
   3768..3852    -  CDS            large T antigen (fragment): large T antigen from SV40 (simian virus 40)
   3852..3876    +  misc_feature   MCS (fragment): pUC18/19 multiple cloning site
   3913..3929    -  protein_bind   lac operator: The lac repressor binds to the lac operator to inhibit transcription in E. coli. This inhibition can be relieved by adding lactose or isopropyl-β-D-thiogalactopyranoside (IPTG). lac repressor encoded by lacI
   3937..3967    -  promoter       lac promoter: promoter for the E. coli lac operon
   3982..4003    -  protein_bind   CAP binding site: CAP binding activates transcription in the presence of cAMP. E. coli catabolite activator protein
   4016..4108    -  CDS            lacI (fragment): lac repressor; lacI; The lac repressor binds to the lac operator to inhibit transcription in E. coli. This inhibition can be relieved by adding lactose or isopropyl-β-D-thiogalactopyranoside (IPTG).
   4291..4879    -  rep_origin     ori: high-copy-number ColE1/pMB1/pBR322/pUC origin of replication
   5050..5910    -  CDS            AmpR: β-lactamase; bla; confers resistance to ampicillin, carbenicillin, and related antibiotics
   5911..6015    -  promoter       AmpR promoter: bla
   6110..6145    +  CDS            rop (fragment): Rop protein, which maintains plasmids at low copy number; rop
   6247..6346    +  misc_feature   bom (fragment): basis of mobility region from pBR322
   6352..21      -  CDS            lacZα (fragment) (across the origin): LacZα fragment of β-galactosidase; lacZ fragment
>Addgene plasmid #115077 | BRL1 B12_pECIA2 | addgene full sequence | sequence record 298768 | Addgene NGS Result
GTAAAACGACGGCCAGTGAATTAATTCGTTGCAGGACAGGATGTGGTGCCCGATGTGACTAGCTCTTTGC
TGCAGGCCGTCCTATCCTCTGGTTCCGATAAGAGACCCAGAACTCCGGCCCCCCACCGCCCACCGCCACC
CCCATACATATGTGGTACGCAAGTAAGAGTGCCTGCGCATGCCCCATGTGCCCCACCAAGAGCTTTGCAT
CCCATACAAGTCCCCAAAGTGGAGAACCGAACCAATTCTTCGCGGGCAGAACAAAAGCTTCTGCACACGT
CTCCACTCGAATTTGGAGCCGGCCGGCGTGTGCAAAAGAGGTGAATCGAACGAAAGACCCGTGTGTAAAG
CCGCGTTTCCAAAATGTATAAAACCGAGAGCATCTGGCCAATGTGCATCAGTTGTGGTCAGCAGCAAAAT
CAAGTGAATCATCTCAGTGCAACTAAAGGGGGGATCCGATCTCAATATGAAGTTATGCATATTACTGGCC
GTCGTGGCCTTTGTTGGCCTCTCGCTCGGGGACTTCAACGAAACTGCTCTGTTATTGGCGTTCAAGCAAA
ACTCTGTAAAATCTGATCCTAATAACGTTCTTGGTAACTGGAAATACGAGTCGGGTCGTGGTTCATGCTC
TTGGCGAGGGGTTTCTTGCTCTGACGATGGTCGAATCGTCGGATTAGATCTCCGAAACAGTGGACTCACC
GGAACCCTAAACCTAGTTAACCTCACGGCGTTGCCTAATCTCCAGAATCTTTACTTGCAAGGAAATTACT
TCTCCTCTGGAGGAGATTCGTCTGGTTCTGATTGTTATCTTCAAGTTCTGGATTTGTCTTCGAATTCTAT
TTCAGACTATTCAATGGTGGATTACGTTTTCTCAAAATGTTCGAATCTGGTTTCGGTGAATATCTCCAAC
AACAAGCTCGTCGGAAAATTAGGTTTTGCTCCGTCGTCTTTACAGAGCTTGACGACTGTTGATCTCTCTT
ACAACATCTTATCAGATAAGATTCCGGAGAGTTTTATTTCAGATTTTCCGGCGTCGTTGAAATATCTCGA
TCTAACTCACAACAACTTATCCGGCGACTTCTCCGATCTCAGTTTCGGTATCTGTGGGAATCTCACCTTC
TTCAGTCTATCACAGAACAATCTCTCCGGTGATAAATTCCCAATCACTCTACCAAACTGCAAATTCCTCG
AGACATTAAACATCTCTCGGAACAATCTCGCCGGAAAAATCCCTAACGGAGAGTATTGGGGAAGTTTCCA
GAATCTGAAACAGCTCTCTCTAGCTCATAACCGTCTCTCCGGCGAAATCCCACCGGAGCTTTCTCTACTC
TGCAAAACCCTAGTGATTCTTGATCTATCCGGAAACACTTTCTCCGGCGAGCTTCCTTCACAGTTCACCG
CCTGCGTCTGGTTACAGAATCTTAACCTCGGAAACAACTACCTCTCCGGAGATTTCTTAAACACGGTCGT
GAGTAAAATCACCGGAATCACTTATCTATACGTTGCTTACAACAACATCTCAGGCTCTGTTCCGATTTCT
CTCACAAACTGTTCAAATCTTCGTGTTCTTGATCTAAGCTCAAATGGTTTCACCGGAAATGTACCGTCTG
GTTTCTGCTCTCTGCAAAGCTCGCCGGTTCTTGAAAAGATTCTCATAGCTAACAATTACCTCTCAGGAAC
AGTTCCTATGGAGCTTGGTAAATGCAAGAGCTTGAAGACAATTGATCTTAGCTTCAATGAGCTTACTGGT
CCGATTCCGAAAGAGATATGGATGTTGCCGAATCTGTCGGATTTGGTTATGTGGGCGAACAATCTCACTG
GGACGATCCCGGAAGGTGTTTGTGTTAAAGGAGGAAATTTGGAAACTCTTATCCTCAACAACAATCTCTT
AACCGGTTCAATCCCTGAGTCGATCTCGAGATGCACCAATATGATCTGGATCTCTCTTTCTAGTAATCGT
CTCACCGGGAAAATCCCGAGCGGGATTGGTAATCTTTCCAAGTTAGCAATCTTGCAGCTAGGGAATAACT
CTCTGTCCGGGAACGTTCCTCGCCAGCTTGGGAACTGCAAGAGTCTGATCTGGCTTGATCTGAACAGCAA
CAATCTAACCGGGGACCTCCCGGGTGAGCTAGCTAGCCAAGCCGGGTTAGTAATGCCTGGGAGCGTTTCA
GGTAAACAGTTTGCGTTTGTGAGAAACGAAGGTGGAACAGACTGCAGAGGTGCAGGTGGGTTAGTAGAGT
TTGAAGGCATTCGTGCTGAACGATTAGAGCGGCTACCAATGGTTCATTCGTGTCCCGCGACACGGATATA
CTCAGGCATGACAATGTACACATTCTCAGCAAATGGAAGCATGATCTATTTCGACATCTCGTATAATGCT
GTTTCAGGTTTTATACCTCCTGGTTATGGTAACATGGGCTATCTCCAGGTCTTGAATTTGGGACATAACC
GGATAACCGGAACCATCCCGGACAGTTTTGGAGGATTGAAAGCGATTGGTGTTCTCGATCTATCTCACAA
CAATCTTCAAGGGTACTTACCCGGGTCGCTGGGGTCGCTTTCTTTCCTCAGTGATCTTGATGTCTCTAAC
AACAACCTTACTGGTCCAATCCCATTTGGAGGTCAGCTTACAACGTTCCCTGTCTCGAGATACGCAAACA
ACTCAGGCCTCTGTGGTGTTCCTTTGCGTCCCTGCGGTTCAGCTCCTCGACGGCCCATTACCTCCCGTAT
CCATGCCAAGCTGGAGGTGCTGTTCCAGGGACCAGGGAGCGACAAAACTCACACATGCCCACCGTGCCCA
GCACCTGAACTCCTGGGGGGACCGTCAGTCTTCCTCTTCCCCCCAAAACCCAAGGACACCCTCATGATCT
CCCGGACCCCTGAGGTCACATGCGTGGTGGTGGACGTGAGCCACGAAGACCCTGAGGTCAAGTTCAACTG
GTACGTGGACGGCGTGGAGGTGCATAATGCCAAGACAAAGCCGCGGGAGGAGCAGTACAACAGCACGTAC
CGTGTGGTCAGCGTCCTCACCGTCCTGCACCAGGACTGGCTGAATGGCAAGGAGTACAAGTGCAAGGTCT
CCAACAAAGCCCTCCCAGCCCCCATCGAGAAAACCATCTCCAAAGCCAAAGGGCAGCCCCGAGAACCACA
GGTGTACACCCTGCCCCCATCCCGGGAGGAGATGACCAAGAACCAGGTCAGCCTGACCTGCCTGGTCAAA
GGCTTCTATCCCAGCGACATCGCCGTGGAGTGGGAGAGCAATGGGCAGCCGGAGAACAACTACAAGACCA
CGCCTCCCGTGCTGGACTCCGACGGCTCCTTCTTCCTCTACAGCAAGCTCACCGTGGACAAGAGCAGGTG
GCAGCAGGGGAACGTCTTCTCATGCTCCGTGATGCATGAGGGTCTGCACAACCACTACACGCAGAAGAGC
CTCTCCCTGTCTCCGGGTAAATCTAGAGGGCCCTTCGAAGGTAAGCCTATCCCTAACCCTCTCCTCGGTC
TCGATTCTACGCGTACCGGTCATCATCACCATCACCATTGAGTTTAAACCCGCTGATCAGCCTCGACTGT
GCCTTCTAAGGCCTGAGCTCGCTGATCAGCCTCGATCGAGGATCCAGACATGATAAGATACATTGATGAG
TTTGGACAAACCACAACTAGAATGCAGTGAAAAAAATGCTTTATTTGTGAAATTTGTGATGCTATTGCTT
TATTTGTAACCATTATAAGCTGCAATAAACAAGTTAACAACAACAATTGCATTCATTTTATGTTTCAGGT
TCAGGGGGAGGTGTGGGAGGTTTTTTAAAGCAAGTAAAACCTCTACAAATGTGGTATGGCTGATTATGAT
CAGTCGACCTGCAGGCATGCAAGCTTGGCGTAATCATGGTCATAGCTGTTTCCTGTGTGAAATTGTTATC
CGCTCACAATTCCACACAACATACGAGCCGGAAGCATAAAGTGTAAAGCCTGGGGTGCCTAATGAGTGAG
CTAACTCACATTAATTGCGTTGCGCTCACTGCCCGCTTTCCAGTCGGGAAACCTGTCGTGCCAGCTGCAT
TAATGAATCGGCCAACGCGCGGGGAGAGGCGGTTTGCGTATTGGGCGCTCTTCCGCTTCCTCGCTCACTG
ACTCGCTGCGCTCGGTCGTTCGGCTGCGGCGAGCGGTATCAGCTCACTCAAAGGCGGTAATACGGTTATC
CACAGAATCAGGGGATAACGCAGGAAAGAACATGTGAGCAAAAGGCCAGCAAAAGGCCAGGAACCGTAAA
AAGGCCGCGTTGCTGGCGTTTTTCCATAGGCTCCGCCCCCCTGACGAGCATCACAAAAATCGACGCTCAA
GTCAGAGGTGGCGAAACCCGACAGGACTATAAAGATACCAGGCGTTTCCCCCTGGAAGCTCCCTCGTGCG
CTCTCCTGTTCCGACCCTGCCGCTTACCGGATACCTGTCCGCCTTTCTCCCTTCGGGAAGCGTGGCGCTT
TCTCATAGCTCACGCTGTAGGTATCTCAGTTCGGTGTAGGTCGTTCGCTCCAAGCTGGGCTGTGTGCACG
AACCCCCCGTTCAGCCCGACCGCTGCGCCTTATCCGGTAACTATCGTCTTGAGTCCAACCCGGTAAGACA
CGACTTATCGCCACTGGCAGCAGCCACTGGTAACAGGATTAGCAGAGCGAGGTATGTAGGCGGTGCTACA
GAGTTCTTGAAGTGGTGGCCTAACTACGGCTACACTAGAAGAACAGTATTTGGTATCTGCGCTCTGCTGA
AGCCAGTTACCTTCGGAAAAAGAGTTGGTAGCTCTTGATCCGGCAAACAAACCACCGCTGGTAGCGGTGG
TTTTTTTGTTTGCAAGCAGCAGATTACGCGCAGAAAAAAAGGATCTCAAGAAGATCCTTTGATCTTTTCT
ACGGGGTCTGACGCTCAGTGGAACGAAAACTCACGTTAAGGGATTTTGGTCATGAGATTATCAAAAAGGA
TCTTCACCTAGATCCTTTTAAATTAAAAATGAAGTTTTAAATCAATCTAAAGTATATATGAGTAAACTTG
GTCTGACAGTTACCAATGCTTAATCAGTGAGGCACCTATCTCAGCGATCTGTCTATTTCGTTCATCCATA
GTTGCCTGACTCCCCGTCGTGTAGATAACTACGATACGGGAGGGCTTACCATCTGGCCCCAGTGCTGCAA
TGATACCGCGAGACCCACGCTCACCGGCTCCAGATTTATCAGCAATAAACCAGCCAGCCGGAAGGGCCGA
GCGCAGAAGTGGTCCTGCAACTTTATCCGCCTCCATCCAGTCTATTAATTGTTGCCGGGAAGCTAGAGTA
AGTAGTTCGCCAGTTAATAGTTTGCGCAACGTTGTTGCCATTGCTACAGGCATCGTGGTGTCACGCTCGT
CGTTTGGTATGGCTTCATTCAGCTCCGGTTCCCAACGATCAAGGCGAGTTACATGATCCCCCATGTTGTG
CAAAAAAGCGGTTAGCTCCTTCGGTCCTCCGATCGTTGTCAGAAGTAAGTTGGCCGCAGTGTTATCACTC
ATGGTTATGGCAGCACTGCATAATTCTCTTACTGTCATGCCATCCGTAAGATGCTTTTCTGTGACTGGTG
AGTACTCAACCAAGTCATTCTGAGAATAGTGTATGCGGCGACCGAGTTGCTCTTGCCCGGCGTCAATACG
GGATAATACCGCGCCACATAGCAGAACTTTAAAAGTGCTCATCATTGGAAAACGTTCTTCGGGGCGAAAA
CTCTCAAGGATCTTACCGCTGTTGAGATCCAGTTCGATGTAACCCACTCGTGCACCCAACTGATCTTCAG
CATCTTTTACTTTCACCAGCGTTTCTGGGTGAGCAAAAACAGGAAGGCAAAATGCCGCAAAAAAGGGAAT
AAGGGCGACACGGAAATGTTGAATACTCATACTCTTCCTTTTTCAATATTATTGAAGCATTTATCAGGGT
TATTGTCTCATGAGCGGATACATATTTGAATGTATTTAGAAAAATAAACAAATAGGGGTTCCGCGCACAT
TTCCCCGAAAAGTGCCACCTGACGTCTAAGAAACCATTATTATCATGACATTAACCTATAAAAATAGGCG
TATCACGAGGCCCTTTCGTCTCGCGCGTTTCGGTGATGACGGTGAAAACCTCTGACACATGCAGCTCCCG
GAGACGGTCACAGCTTGTCTGTAAGCGGATGCCGGGAGCAGACAAGCCCGTCAGGGCGCGTCAGCGGGTG
TTGGCGGGTGTCGGGGCTGGCTTAACTATGCGGCATCAGAGCAGATTGTACTGAGAGTGCACCATATGCG
GTGTGAAATACCGCACAGATGCGTAAGGAGAAAATACCGCATCAGGCGCCATTCGCCATTCAGGCTGCGC
AACTGTTGGGAAGGGCGATCGGTGCGGGCCTCTTCGCTATTACGCCAGCTGGCGAAAGGGGGATGTGCTG
CAAGGCGATTAAGTTGGGTAACGCCAGGGTTTTCCCAGTCACGACGTT
